>Addgene plasmid #91515 | pHH0103_ARHGEF6-1/1 | addgene full sequence | sequence record 192418 | Addgene NGS Result
AACCTATAAAAATAGGCGTATCACGAGGCCCTTTCGTCTTCAAGAATTCCCGACACCATCGAATGGTGCA
AAACCTTTCGCGGTATGGCATGATAGCGCCCGGAAGAGAGTCAATTCAGGGTGGTGAATGTGAAACCAGT
AACGTTATACGATGTCGCAGAGTATGCCGGTGTCTCTTATCAGACCGTTTCCCGCGTGGTGAACCAGGCC
AGCCACGTTTCTGCGAAAACGCGGGAAAAAGTGGAAGCGGCGATGGCGGAGCTGAATTACATTCCCAACC
GCGTGGCACAACAACTGGCGGGCAAACAGTCGTTGCTGATTGGCGTTGCCACCTCCAGTCTGGCCCTGCA
CGCGCCGTCGCAAATTGTCGCGGCGATTAAATCTCGCGCCGATCAACTGGGTGCCAGCGTGGTGGTGTCG
ATGGTAGAACGAAGCGGCGTCGAAGCCTGTAAAGCGGCGGTGCACAATCTTCTCGCGCAACGCGTCAGTG
GGCTGATCATTAACTATCCGCTGGATGACCAGGATGCCATTGCTGTGGAAGCTGCCTGCACTAATGTTCC
GGCGTTATTTCTTGATGTCTCTGACCAGACACCCATCAACAGTATTATTTTCTCCCATGAAGACGGTACG
CGACTGGGCGTGGAGCATCTGGTCGCATTGGGTCACCAGCAAATCGCGCTGTTAGCGGGCCCATTAAGTT
CTGTCTCGGCGCGTCTGCGTCTGGCTGGCTGGCATAAATATCTCACTCGCAATCAAATTCAGCCGATAGC
GGAACGGGAAGGCGACTGGAGTGCCATGTCCGGTTTTCAACAAACCATGCAAATGCTGAATGAGGGCATC
GTTCCCACTGCGATGCTGGTTGCCAACGATCAGATGGCGCTGGGCGCAATGCGCGCCATTACCGAGTCCG
GGCTGCGCGTTGGTGCGGATATCTCGGTAGTGGGATACGACGATACCGAAGACAGCTCATGTTATATCCC
GCCGTTAACCACCATCAAACAGGATTTTCGCCTGCTGGGGCAAACCAGCGTGGACCGCTTGCTGCAACTC
TCTCAGGGCCAGGCGGTGAAGGGCAATCAGCTGTTGCCCGTCTCACTGGTGAAAAGAAAAACCACCCTGG
CGCCCAATACGCAAACCGCCTCTCCCCGCGCGTTGGCCGATTCATTAATGCAGCTGGCACGACAGGTTTC
CCGACTGGAAAGCGGGCAGTGAGCGCAACGCAATTAATGTAAGTTAGCTCACTCATTAGGCACAATTCTC
ATGTTTGACAGCTTATCATCGACTGCACGGTGCACCAATGCTTCTGGCGTCAGGCAGCCATCGGAAGCTG
TGGTATGGCTGTGCAGGTCGTAAATCACTGCATAATTCGTGTCGCTCAAGGCGCACTCCCGTTCTGGATA
ATGTTTTTTGCGCCGACATCATAACGGTTCTGGCAAATATTCTGAAATGAGCTGTTGACAATTAATCATC
GGCTCGTATAATGTGTGGAATTGTGAGCGGATAACAATTTCACACAGGAAACAGCCAGTCCGTTTAGGTG
TTTTCACGAGCACTTCACCAACAAGGACCATAGATTATGAAAATCGAAGAACACCATCACCATCACCATT
CCAGCGGTAAGCTTATGTCCCCTATACTAGGTTATTGGAAAATTAAGGGCCTTGTGCAACCCACTCGACT
TCTTTTGGAATATCTTGAAGAAAAATATGAAGAGCATTTGTATGAGCGCGATGAAGGTGATAAATGGCGA
AACAAAAAGTTTGAATTGGGTTTGGAGTTTCCCAATCTTCCTTATTATATTGATGGTGATGTTAAATTAA
CACAGTCTATGGCCATCATACGTTATATAGCTGACAAGCACAACATGTTGGGTGGTTGTCCAAAAGAGCG
TGCAGAGATTTCAATGCTTGAAGGAGCGGTTTTGGATATTAGATACGGTGTTTCGAGAATTGCATATAGT
AAAGACTTTGAAACTCTCAAAGTTGATTTTCTTAGCAAGCTACCTGAAATGCTGAAAATGTTCGAAGATC
GTTTATGTCATAAAACATATTTAAATGGTGATCATGTAACCCATCCTGACTTCATGTTGTATGACGCTCT
TGATGTTGTTTTATACATGGACCCAATGTGCCTGGATGCGTTCCCAAAATTAGTTTGTTTTAAAAAACGT
ATTGAAGCTATCCCACAAATTGATAAGTACTTGAAATCCAGCAAGTATATAGCATGGCCTTTGCAGGGCT
GGCAAGCCACGTTTGGTGGTGGCGACCATCCTCCAAAATCGGATCTGGAAGTTCTGTTCCAGGGGCCCCT
GTCCAGCGGTCTGGTTCCGCGTGGTTCCGGTACCGCGGCCCAGCCGGCCATGGCCCAGGGCGCGCTGCTG
ATCGTTAAAGCCCGTTTCAACTTCAAACAGACCAACGAAGATGAACTGTCCGTCTGCAAAGGTGACATTA
TCTACGTCACCCGTGTTGAAGAAGGTGGTTGGTGGGAAGGTACTCTGAATGGTCGTACCGGTTGGTTTCC
ATCCAACTACGTCCGTGAAATCAAAGCGGCCGCATA
[142 nt withheld, positions 2557-2698]
C
[98 nt withheld, positions 2700-2797]
AGTTTGTACTGGTGACGAAACTCAGTGTCTAGCTAGAGTGGC
[149 nt withheld, positions 2840-2988]
T
[41 nt withheld, positions 2990-3030]
T
[62 nt withheld, positions 3032-3093]
A
[35 nt withheld, positions 3095-3129]
CCTCCCTCAATCGGTTGAATGTCGCCCTTTTGTCTTTGGCGCTGGTAAACCATATGAA
[86 nt withheld, positions 3188-3273]
T
[54 nt withheld, positions 3275-3328]
CTAGCGCCGCCCTATACCTTGTCTGCCTCCCCGCGTTGCGTCGCGGTGCATGGAGCCGGGCCACCTCGAC
CTGAATGGAAGCCGGCGGCACCTCGCTAACGGATTCACCACTCCAAGAATTGGAGCCAATCAATTCTTGC
GGAGAACTGTGAATGCGCAAACCAACCCTTGGCAGAACATATCCATCGCGTCCGCCATCTCCAGCAGCCG
CACGCGGCGCATCTCGGGCAGCGTTGGGTCCTGGCCACGGGTGCGCATGATCGTGCTCCTGTCGTTGAGG
ACCCGGCTAGGCTGGCGGGGTTGCCTTACTGGTTAGCAGAATGAATCACCGATACGCGAGCGAACGTGAA
GCGACTGCTGCTGCAAAACGTCTGCGACCTGAGCAACAACATGAATGGTCTTCGGTTTCCGTGTTTCGTA
AAGTCTGGAAACGCGGAAGTCAGCGCCCTGCACCATTATGTTCCGGATCTGCATCGCAGGATGCTGCTGG
CTACCCTGTGGAACACCTACATCTGTATTAACGAAGCGCTGGCATTGACCCTGAGTGATTTTTCTCTGGT
CCCGCCGCATCCATACCGCCAGTTGTTTACCCTCACAACGTTCCAGTAACCGGGCATGTTCATCATCAGT
AACCCGTATCGTGAGCATCCTCTCTCGTTTCATCGGTATCATTACCCCCATGAACAGAAATCCCCCTTAC
ACGGAGGCATCAGTGACCAAACAGGAAAAAACCGCCCTTAACATGGCCCGCTTTATCAGAAGCCAGACAT
TAACGCTTCTGGAGAAACTCAACGAGCTGGACGCGGATGAACAGGCAGACATCTGTGAATCGCTTCACGA
CCACGCTGATGAGCTTTACCGCAGGATCCGCGAAATTGTAAGCGTTAATATTTTGTTAAAATTCGCGTTA
AATTTTTGTTAAATCAGCTCATTTTTTAACCAATAGGCCGAAATCGGCAAAATCCCTTATAAATCAAAAG
AATAGACCGAGATAGGGT
[37 nt withheld, positions 4327-4363]
AAAGAACGTGGACTCCAACGTCAAAGG
[49 nt withheld, positions 4391-4439]
T
[91 nt withheld, positions 4441-4531]
G
[124 nt withheld, positions 4533-4656]
CGCGGATCCTGCCTCGCGCGTTTCGGTGATGACGGTGAAAACCTCTGACACATGCAGCTCCCGGAGACGG
TCACAGCTTGTCTGTAAGCGGATGCCGGGAGCAGACAAGCCCGTCAGGGCGCGTCAGCGGGTGTTGGCGG
GTGTCGGGGCGCAGCCATGACCCAGTCACGTAGCGATAGCGGAGTGTATACTGGCTTAACTATGCGGCAT
CAGAGCAGATTGTACTGAGAGTGCACCATATGCGGTGTGAAATACCGCACAGATGCGTAAGGAGAAAATA
CCGCATCAGGCGCTCTTCCGCTTCCTCGCTCACTGACTCGCTGCGCTCGGTCGTTCGGCTGCGGCGAGCG
GTATCAGCTCACTCAAAGGCGGTAATACGGTTATCCACAGAATCAGGGGATAACGCAGGAAAGAACATGT
GAGCAAAAGGCCAGCAAAAGGCCAGGAACCGTAAAAAGGCCGCGTTGCTGGCGTTTTTCCATAGGCTCCG
CCCCCCTGACGAGCATCACAAAAATCGACGCTCAAGTCAGAGGTGGCGAAACCCGACAGGACTATAAAGA
TACCAGGGTTTCCCCCTGGAAGCTCCCTCGTGCGCTCTCCTGTTCCGACCCTGCCGCTTACCGGATACCT
GTCCGCCTTTCTCCCTTCGGGAAGCGTGGCGCTTTCTCATAGCTCACGCTGTAGGTATCTCAGTTCGGTG
TAGGTCGTTCGCTCCAAGCTGGGCTGTGTGCACGAACCCCCCGTTCAGCCCGACCGCTGCGCCTTATCCG
GTAACTATCGTCTTGAGTCCAACCCGGTAAGACACGACTTATCGCCACTGGCAGCAGCCACTGGTAACAG
GATTAGCAGAGCGAGGTATGTAGGCGGTGCTACAGAGTTCTTGAAGTGGTGGCCTAACTACGGCTACACT
AGAAGGACAGTATTTGGTATCTGCGCTCTGCTGAAGCCAGTTACCTTCGGAAAAAGAGTTGGTAGCTCTT
GATCCGGCAAACAAACCACCGCTGGTAGCGGTGGTTTTTTTGTTTGCAAGCAGCAGATTACGCGCAGAAA
AAAAGGATCTCAAGAAGATCCTTTGATCTTTTCTACGGGGTCTGACGCTCAGTGGAACGAAAACTCACGT
TAAGGGATTTTGGTCATGAGATTATCAAAAAGGATCTTCACCTAGATCCTTTTAAATTAAAAATGAAGTT
TTAAATCAATCTAAAGTATATATGAGTAAACTTGGTCTGACAGTTACCAATGCTTAATCAGTGAGGCACC
TATCTCAGCGATCTGTCTATTTCGTTCATCCATAGTTGCCTGACTCCCCGTCGTGTAGATAACTACGATA
CGGGAGGGCTTACCATCTGGCCCCAGTGCTGCAATGATACCGCGAGACCCACGCTCACCGGCTCCAGATT
TATCAGCAATAAACCAGCCAGCCGGAAGGGCCGAGCGCAGAAGTGGTCCTGCAACTTTATCCGCCTCCAT
CCAGTCTATTAATTGTTGCCGGGAAGCTAGAGTAAGTAGTTCGCCAGTTAATAGTTTGCGCAACGTTGTT
GCCATTGCTGCAGGCATCGTGGTGTCACGCTCGTCGTTTGGTATGGCTTCATTCAGCTCCGGTTCCCAAC
GATCAAGGCGAGTTACATGATCCCCCATGTTGTGCAAAAAAGCGGTTAGCTCCTTCGGTCCTCCGATCGT
TGTCAGAAGTAAGTTGGCCGCAGTGTTATCACTCATGGTTATGGCAGCACTGCATAATTCTCTTACTGTC
ATGCCATCCGTAAGATGCTTTTCTGTGACTGGTGAGTACTCAACCAAGTCATTCTGAGAATAGTGTATGC
GGCGACCGAGTTGCTCTTGCCCGGCGTCAACACGGGATAATACCGCGCCACATAGCAGAACTTTAAAAGT
GCTCATCATTGGAAAACGTTCTTCGGGGCGAAAACTCTCAAGGATCTTACCGCTGTTGAGATCCAGTTCG
ATGTAACCCACTCGTGCACCCAACTGATCTTCAGCATCTTTTACTTTCACCAGCGTTTCTGGGTGAGCAA
AAACAGGAAGGCAAAATGCCGCAAAAAAGGGAATAAGGGCGACACGGAAATGTTGAATACTCATACTCTT
CCTTTTTCAATATTATTGAAGCATTTATCAGGGTTATTGTCTCATGAGCGGATACATATTTGAATGTATT
TAGAAAAATAAACAAATAGGGGTTCCGCGCACATTTCCCCGAAAAGTGCCACCTGACGTCTAAGAAACCA
TTATTATCATGACATT
Features (pLannotate 1.2.2; 21 found; start..end, strand, type, name):
     52..129     +  promoter       lacIq promoter: lacI (mutant); In the lacIq allele, a single base change in the promoter boosts expression of the lacI gene about 10-fold.
    130..1212    +  CDS            lacI: lac repressor; lacI; The lac repressor binds to the lac operator to inhibit transcription in E. coli. This inhibition can be relieved by adding lactose or isopropyl-β-D-thiogalactopyranoside (IPTG).
   1225..1246    +  protein_bind   CAP binding site: CAP binding activates transcription in the presence of cAMP. E. coli catabolite activator protein
   1265..1282    +  promoter       tet promoter (fragment): E. coli promoter for tetracycline efflux protein gene
   1455..1483    +  promoter       tac promoter: strong E. coli promoter; hybrid between the trp and lac UV5 promoters
   1491..1507    +  protein_bind   lac operator: The lac repressor binds to the lac operator to inhibit transcription in E. coli. This inhibition can be relieved by adding lactose or isopropyl-β-D-thiogalactopyranoside (IPTG). lac repressor encoded by lacI
   1592..1609    +  CDS            6xHis: 6xHis affinity tag
   1625..2278    +  CDS            GST26_SCHJA: Experimental evidence at protein level: Swiss-Prot protein existence level 1. GST isoenzymes appear to play a central role in the parasite detoxification system. Other functions are also suspected including a role in increasing the solubility of haematin in the parasite gut. From Schistosoma japonicum (Blood fluke).
   2378..2551    +  CDS            ARHGEF6 (fragment): ARHG6_HUMAN - Also known as COOL2, KIAA0006, PIXA. Experimental evidence at protein level: Swiss-Prot protein existence level 1. Acts as a RAC1 guanine nucleotide exchange factor (GEF). From Homo sapiens (Human).
   2561..2608    +  terminator     fd terminator (sequence withheld): central terminator from bacteriophage fd (Otsuka and Kunisawa, 1982)
   2613..2825    +  CDS            M13 gene III (fragment) (sequence partly withheld): pIII; III; minor coat protein
   2840..3310    +  CDS            M13 gene III (fragment) (sequence partly withheld): pIII; III; minor coat protein
   3332..3402    +  CDS            TcR (fragment): tetracycline efflux protein; tet; confers resistance to tetracycline
   3644..4024    -  CDS            YPB1_ECOLX: Protein predicted: Swiss-Prot protein existence level 4. From Escherichia coli.
   4041..4192    +  CDS            rop (fragment): Rop protein, which maintains plasmids at low copy number; rop
   4228..4656    -  rep_origin     f1 ori (sequence partly withheld): f1 bacteriophage origin of replication; arrow indicates direction of (+) strand synthesis
   4665..4704    +  CDS            rop (fragment): Rop protein, which maintains plasmids at low copy number; rop
   4806..4946    +  misc_feature   bom: basis of mobility region from pBR322
   5132..5719    -  rep_origin     ori: high-copy-number ColE1/pMB1/pBR322/pUC origin of replication
   5890..6750    -  CDS            AmpR: β-lactamase; bla; confers resistance to ampicillin, carbenicillin, and related antibiotics
   6751..6855    -  promoter       AmpR promoter: bla
