[The description below was written by a language model from this plasmid's Addgene catalogue record and pLannotate feature annotations shown in this document.]
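Description:
pHH0103_ARHGEF6-1/1 is a bacterial expression plasmid of about 6.9 kb, built on the pHH0103 backbone, for producing and purifying a human SH3 domain from ARHGEF6 (alpha-PIX/COOL2), a RAC1 guanine nucleotide exchange factor. The "1/1" in the name presumably marks this as the only SH3 domain of the protein, although the record does not explain the notation. The plasmid replicates in E. coli from a ColE1/pBR322-type origin with the adjacent bom region and is selected with ampicillin through the bla gene and its own promoter. The catalogue lists it as low copy. The annotated rop gene is present only as fragments, split by an inserted f1 phage origin.

Expression is driven by the strong hybrid tac promoter followed by a lac operator. A lacI gene under the up-mutated lacIq promoter on the same plasmid supplies abundant repressor, so transcription is kept off until it is induced with IPTG. The open reading frame carries an N-terminal 6xHis tag, then Schistosoma japonicum glutathione S-transferase, then the ARHGEF6 fragment. The insert is about 221 bp and was cloned between SfiI and NotI sites, and 174 bp of it match the human protein in the annotation. The resulting His-GST-SH3 fusion can be purified by either metal-chelate or glutathione affinity.

Downstream of the insert lie an fd terminator and two fragments of M13 gene III, along with remnants of the tetracycline resistance gene and its promoter. Together with the f1 origin, these suggest the backbone descends from a phagemid display vector. The record does not indicate whether gene III is fused to the insert here or has any function. The construct belongs to a set used for a family-wide survey of the binding specificities of human SH3 domains.
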