Addgene plasmid #91515: pHH0103_ARHGEF6-1/1
Purpose: Protein expression and purification of human SH3 domain construct ARHGEF6-1/1
Depositing lab: Sachdev Sidhu. Depositing organization: University of Toronto. Publication: Comprehensive Analysis of the Human SH3 Domain Family Reveals a Wide Variety of Non-canonical Specificities. Teyra J, Huang H, Jain S, Guan X, Dong A, Liu Y, Tempel W, Min J, Tong Y, Kim PM, Bader GD, Sidhu SS. Structure. 2017 Oct 3;25(10):1598-1610.e3. doi: 10.1016/j.str.2017.07.017. Epub 2017 Sep 7. PubMed 28890361.
Backbone
  Vector backbone: pHH0103
  Vector type: Bacterial Expression
Growth in bacteria
  Bacterial resistance: Ampicillin, 100 μg/mL
  Growth temperature: 37°C
  Growth strain: DH5alpha
  Copy number: Low Copy
Gene/Insert
  Gene/Insert name: ARHGEF6-1/1
  Species: H. sapiens (human)
  Insert size (bp): 221
  Entrez Gene: ARHGEF6 (a.k.a. COOL2, Cool-2, MRX46, PIXA, alpha-PIX, alphaPIX)
  Cloning method: Restriction Enzyme; 5′ cloning site Sfi1 (unknown if destroyed); 3′ cloning site Not1 (unknown if destroyed)
Terms and licenses: Academic/Nonprofit Terms; Industry Terms: Not Available to Industry
How to cite: pHH0103_ARHGEF6-1/1 was a gift from Sachdev Sidhu (Addgene plasmid # 91515 ; http://n2t.net/addgene:91515 ; RRID:Addgene_91515)
