>Addgene plasmid #91515 | pHH0103_ARHGEF6-1/1 | depositor partial sequence | sequence record 176003 | insert sequence
GGTACCGAATTCGGATCCGCGCGCTGCTGATCGTTAAAGCCCGTTTCAACTTCAAACAGACCAACGAAGA
TGAACTGTCCGTCTGCAAAGGTGACATTATCTACGTCACCCGTGTTGAAGAAGGTGGTTGGTGGGAAGGT
ACTCTGAATGGTCGTACCGGTTGGTTTCCATCCAACTACGTCCGTGAAATCAAAGCGGCCGCTAGCTAAG
TCGACGAGCTC
